>Addgene plasmid #52002 | pcDNA3-MAVS-M1A,M142A(KaganF62) | depositor partial sequence | sequence record 80086 | HindII-insert-XhoI
AAGCTTGCACCGTTTGCTGAAGACAAGACCTATAAGTATATCTGCCGCAATTTCAGCAATTTTTGCAATG
TGGATGTTGTAGAGATTCTGCCTTACCTGCCCTGCCTCACAGCAAGAGACCAGGATCGACTGCGGGCCAC
CTGCACACTCTCAGGGAACCGGGACACCCTCTGGCATCTCTTCAATACCCTTCAGCGGCGGCCCGGCTGG
GTGGAGTACTTCATTGCGGCACTGAGGGGCTGTGAGCTAGTTGATCTCGCGGACGAAGTGGCCTCTGTCT
ACGAGAGCTACCAGCCTCGGACCTCGGACCGTCCCCCAGACCCACTGGAGCCACCGTCACTTCCTGCTGA
GAGGCCAGGGCCCCCCACACCTGCTGCGGCCCACAGCATCCCCTACAACAGCTGCAGAGAGAAGGAGCCA
AGTTACCCCGCACCTGTCCAGGAGACCCAGGCGCCAGAGTCCCCAGGAGAGAATTCAGAGCAAGCCCTGC
AGACGCTCAGCCCCAGAGCCATCCCAAGGAATCCAGATGGTGGCCCCCTGGAGTCCTCCTCTGACCTGGC
AGCCCTCAGCCCTCTGACCTCCAGCGGGCATCAGGAGAAGGACACAGAACTGGGCAGTACCCACACAGCA
GGTGCGACCTCCAGCCTCACACCATCCCGTGGGCCTGTGTCTCCATCTGTCTCCTTCCAGCCCCTGGCCC
GTTCCACCCCCAGGGCAAGCCGCTTGCCTGGACCCACAGGGTCAGTTGTATCTACTGGCACCTCCTTCTC
CTCCTCATCCCCTGGCTTGGCCTCTGCAGGGGCTGCAGAGGGTAAACAGGGTGCAGAGAGTGACCAGGCC
GAGCCTATCATCTGCTCCAGTGGGGCAGAGGCACCTGCCAACTCTCTGCCCTCCAAAGTGCCTACCACCT
TGATGCCTGTGAACACAGTGGCCCTGAAAGTGCCTGCCAACCCAGCATCTGTCAGCACAGTGCCCTCCAA
GTTGCCAACTAGCTCAAAGCCCCCTGGTGCAGTGCCTTCTAATGCGCTCACCAATCCAGCACCATCCAAA
TTGCCCATCAACTCAACCCGTGCTGGCATGGTGCCATCCAAAGTGCCTACTAGCATGGTGCTCACCAAGG
TGTCTGCCAGCACAGTCCCCACTGACGGGAGCAGCAGAAATGAGGAGACCCCAGCAGCTCCAACACCCGC
CGGCGCCACTGGAGGCAGCTCAGCCTGGCTAGACAGCAGCTTTGAGAATAGGGGCCTTGGGTCGGAGCTG
AGTAAGCCTGGCGTGCTGGCATCCCAGGTAGACAGCCCGTTCTCGGGCTGCTTCGAGGATCTTGCCATCA
GTGCCAGCACCTCCTTGGGCATGGGGCCCTGCCATGGCCCAGAGGAGAATGAGTATAAGTCCGAGGGCAC
CTTTGGGATCCACGTGGCTGAGAACCCCAGCATCCAGCTCCTGGAGGGCAACCCTGGGCCACCTGCGGAC
CCGGATGGCGGCCCCAGGCCACAAGCCGACCGGAAGTTCCAGGAGAGGGAGGTGCCATGCCACAGGCCCT
CACCTGGGGCTCTGTGGCTCCAGGTGGCTGTGACAGGGGTGCTGGTAGTCACACTCCTGGTGGTGCTGTA
CCGGCGGCGTCTGCACTAGCTCGAG
