>Addgene plasmid #52002 | pcDNA3-MAVS-M1A,M142A(KaganF62) | addgene partial sequence | sequence record 81704 | CMV-F 5'-CGCAAATGGGCGGTAGGCGTG-3'
ACTAGAGAACCCACTGCTTACTGGCTTATCGAAATTAATACGACTCACTATAGGGAGACCCAAGCTTGCA
CCGTTTGCTGAAGACAAGACCTATAAGTATATCTGCCGCAATTTCAGCAATTTTTGCAATGTGGATGTTG
TAGAGATTCTGCCTTACCTGCCCTGCCTCACAGCAAGAGACCAGGATCGACTGCGGGCCACCTGCACACT
CTCAGGGAACCGGGACACCCTCTGGCATCTCTTCAATACCCTTCAGCGGCGGCCCGGCTGGGTGGAGTAC
TTCATTGCGGCACTGAGGGGCTGTGAGCTAGTTGATCTCGCGGACGAAGTGGCCTCTGTCTACGAGAGCT
ACCAGCCTCGGACCTCGGACCGTCCCCCAGACCCACTGGAGCCACCGTCACTTCCTGCTGAGAGGCCAGG
GCCCCCCACACCTGCTGCGGCCCACAGCATCCCCTACAACAGCTGCAGAGAGAAGGAGCCAAGTTACCCC
GCACCTGTCCAGGAGACCCAGGCGCCAGAGTCCCCAGGAGAGAATTCAGAGCAAGCCCTGCAGACGCTCA
GCCCCAGAGCCATCCCAAGGAATCCAGATGGTGGCCCCCTGGAGTCCTCCTCTGACCTGGCAGCCCTCAG
CCCTCTGACCTCCAGCGGGCATCAGGAGAAGGACACAGAACTGGGCAGTACCCACACAGCAGGTGCGACC
TCCAGCCTCACACCATCCCGTGGGCCTGTGTCTCCATCTGTCTCCTTCCAGCCCCTGGCCCGTTCCACCC
CCAGGGCAAGCCGCTTGCCTGGACCCACAGGG
