>Addgene plasmid #52002 | pcDNA3-MAVS-M1A,M142A(KaganF62) | addgene partial sequence | sequence record 81757 | BGH-rev 5'-TAGAAGGCACAGTCGAGG-3'
CTATAGAATAGGGCCCTCTAGATGCATGCTCGAGCTAGTGCAGACGCCGCCGGTACAGCACCACCAGGAG
TGTGACTACCAGCACCCCTGTCACAGCCACCTGGAGCCACAGAGCCCCAGGTGAGGGCCTGTGGCATGGC
ACCTCCCTCTCCTGGAACTTCCGGTCGGCTTGTGGCCTGGGGCCGCCATCCGGGTCCGCAGGTGGCCCAG
GGTTGCCCTCCAGGAGCTGGATGCTGGGGTTCTCAGCCACGTGGATCCCAAAGGTGCCCTCGGACTTATA
CTCATTCTCCTCTGGGCCATGGCAGGGCCCCATGCCCAAGGAGGTGCTGGCACTGATGGCAAGATCCTCG
AAGCAGCCCGAGAACGGGCTGTCTACCTGGGATGCCAGCACGCCAGGCTTACTCAGCTCCGACCCAAGGC
CCCTATTCTCAAAGCTGCTGTCTAGCCAGGCTGAGCTGCCTCCAGTGGCGCCGGCGGGTGTTGGAGCTGC
TGGGGTCTCCTCATTTCTGCTGCTCCCGTCAGTGGGGACTGTGCTGGCAGACACCTTGGTGAGCACCATG
CTAGTAGGCACTTTGGATGGCACCATGCCAGCACGGGTTGAGTTGATGGGCAATTTGGATGGTGCTGGAT
TGGTGAGCGCATTAGAAGGCACTGCACCAGGGGGCTTTGAGCTAGTTGGCAACTTGGAGGGCACTGTGCT
GACAGATGCTGGGTTGGCAGGCACTTTCAGGGCCACTGTGTTCACAGGCATCAAGGTGGTAGGCACTTTG
GAGGGCAGAGAGTTGGCAGGTGCCTCTGCCCCACTGGAGCAGATGATAGGCTCGGCCTGGTCACTCTCTG
CACCCTGTTTACCCTCTGCAGCCCCTGCAGA
