[The description below was written by a language model from this plasmid's Addgene catalogue record.]
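Description:
pcDNA3-MAVS-M1A,M142A(KaganF62) is a mammalian expression plasmid built on the pcDNA3 backbone and carrying the human MAVS (mitochondrial antiviral signaling protein) coding sequence. It is maintained in E. coli as a high-copy plasmid under ampicillin selection. The record does not list individual vector features. The use of CMV-forward and BGH-reverse sequencing primers is consistent with the standard pcDNA3 layout, in which the insert lies between the CMV immediate-early promoter and the bovine growth hormone polyadenylation signal. pcDNA3 generally also carries a neomycin resistance cassette for G418 selection in mammalian cells, although this is not stated in the entry. The restriction sites used to clone the insert are recorded as unknown, and no epitope tag or reporter is listed.

The defining feature of the insert is a pair of point mutations that change Met 1 and Met 142 to alanine. Both substitutions remove methionine codons, the first being the annotated start codon and the second an internal methionine. The title of the associated publication refers to a bicistronic MAVS transcript that yields truncated variants in antiviral immunity. This suggests that the two positions are alternative translation start sites and that mutating them prevents initiation at both. The construct would therefore plausibly serve as a control or comparison alongside wild-type and single-mutant MAVS plasmids, helping to work out which protein species arise from which start codon and how each contributes to antiviral signaling. The record itself states only that the plasmid expresses the doubly mutated MAVS coding sequence, so this interpretation is an inference.
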