Addgene plasmid #52002: pcDNA3-MAVS-M1A,M142A(KaganF62)
Purpose: Expresses the human MAVS CDS containing two point mutations M1A and M142A
Depositing lab: Jonathan Kagan. Depositing organization: Boston Children's Hospital. Publication: A Bicistronic MAVS Transcript Highlights a Class of Truncated Variants in Antiviral Immunity. Brubaker SW, Gauthier AE, Mills EW, Ingolia NT, Kagan JC. Cell. 2014 Feb 13;156(4):800-11. doi: 10.1016/j.cell.2014.01.021. PubMed 24529381.
Backbone
  Vector backbone: pcDNA3
  Vector type: Mammalian Expression
Growth in bacteria
  Bacterial resistance: Ampicillin, 100 μg/mL
  Growth temperature: 37°C
  Growth strain: DH5alpha
  Copy number: High Copy
Gene/Insert
  Gene/Insert name: MAVS
  Mutation: changed Met 1 to Ala and Met 142 to Ala
  Cloning method: Restriction Enzyme; 5′ cloning site unknown (unknown if destroyed); 3′ cloning site unknown (unknown if destroyed)
  Sequencing primers: 5′ CMV-F; 3′ BGH-Rev
Terms and licenses: Academic/Nonprofit Terms; Industry Terms: Not Available to Industry
How to cite: pcDNA3-MAVS-M1A,M142A(KaganF62) was a gift from Jonathan Kagan (Addgene plasmid # 52002 ; http://n2t.net/addgene:52002 ; RRID:Addgene_52002)
